>Addgene plasmid #170935 | EF1A_Hygro_P2A_RUNX1_P76S_Barcode | addgene full sequence | sequence record 336082 | Addgene NGS Result
GGATTTTGCCGATTTCGGCCTATTGGTTAAAAAATGAGCTGATTTAACAAAAATTTAACGCGAATTAATT
CTGTGGAATGTGTGTCAGTTAGGGTGTGGAAAGTCCCCAGGCTCCCCAGCAGGCAGAAGTATGCAAAGCA
TGCATCTCAATTAGTCAGCAACCAGGTGTGGAAAGTCCCCAGGCTCCCCAGCAGGCAGAAGTATGCAAAG
CATGCATCTCAATTAGTCAGCAACCATAGTCCCGCCCCTAACTCCGCCCATCCCGCCCCTAACTCCGCCC
AGTTCCGCCCATTCTCCGCCCCATGGCTGACTAATTTTTTTTATTTATGCAGAGGCCGAGGCCGCCTCTG
CCTCTGAGCTATTCCAGAAGTAGTGAGGAGGCTTTTTTGGAGGCCTAGGCTTTTGCAAAAAGCTCCCGGG
AGCTTGTATATCCATTTTCGGATCTGATCAGCACGTGTTGACAATTAATCATCGGCATAGTATATCGGCA
TAGTATAATACGACAAGGTGAGGAACTAAACCATGGCCAAGTTGACCAGTGCCGTTCCGGTGCTCACCGC
GCGCGACGTCGCCGGAGCGGTCGAGTTCTGGACCGACCGGCTCGGGTTCTCCCGGGACTTCGTGGAGGAC
GACTTCGCCGGTGTGGTCCGGGACGACGTGACCCTGTTCATCAGCGCGGTCCAGGACCAGGTGGTGCCGG
ACAACACCCTGGCCTGGGTGTGGGTGCGCGGCCTGGACGAGCTGTACGCCGAGTGGTCGGAGGTCGTGTC
CACGAACTTCCGGGACGCCTCCGGGCCGGCCATGACCGAGATCGGCGAGCAGCCGTGGGGGCGGGAGTTC
GCCCTGCGCGACCCGGCCGGCAACTGCGTGCACTTCGTGGCCGAGGAGCAGGACTGACACGTGCTACGAG
ATTTCGATTCCACCGCCGCCTTCTATGAAAGGTTGGGCTTCGGAATCGTTTTCCGGGACGCCGGCTGGAT
GATCCTCCAGCGCGGGGATCTCATGCTGGAGTTCTTCGCCCACCCCAACTTGTTTATTGCAGCTTATAAT
GGTTACAAATAAAGCAATAGCATCACAAATTTCACAAATAAAGCATTTTTTTCACTGCATTCTAGTTGTG
GTTTGTCCAAACTCATCAATGTATCTTATCATGTCTGTATACCGTCGACCTCTAGCTAGAGCTTGGCGTA
ATCATGGTCATAGCTGTTTCCTGTGTGAAATTGTTATCCGCTCACAATTCCACACAACATACGAGCCGGA
AGCATAAAGTGTAAAGCCTGGGGTGCCTAATGAGTGAGCTAACTCACATTAATTGCGTTGCGCTCACTGC
CCGCTTTCCAGTCGGGAAACCTGTCGTGCCAGCTGCATTAATGAATCGGCCAACGCGCGGGGAGAGGCGG
TTTGCGTATTGGGCGCTCTTCCGCTTCCTCGCTCACTGACTCGCTGCGCTCGGTCGTTCGGCTGCGGCGA
GCGGTATCAGCTCACTCAAAGGCGGTAATACGGTTATCCACAGAATCAGGGGATAACGCAGGAAAGAACA
TGTGAGCAAAAGGCCAGCAAAAGGCCAGGAACCGTAAAAAGGCCGCGTTGCTGGCGTTTTTCCATAGGCT
CCGCCCCCCTGACGAGCATCACAAAAATCGACGCTCAAGTCAGAGGTGGCGAAACCCGACAGGACTATAA
AGATACCAGGCGTTTCCCCCTGGAAGCTCCCTCGTGCGCTCTCCTGTTCCGACCCTGCCGCTTACCGGAT
ACCTGTCCGCCTTTCTCCCTTCGGGAAGCGTGGCGCTTTCTCATAGCTCACGCTGTAGGTATCTCAGTTC
GGTGTAGGTCGTTCGCTCCAAGCTGGGCTGTGTGCACGAACCCCCCGTTCAGCCCGACCGCTGCGCCTTA
TCCGGTAACTATCGTCTTGAGTCCAACCCGGTAAGACACGACTTATCGCCACTGGCAGCAGCCACTGGTA
ACAGGATTAGCAGAGCGAGGTATGTAGGCGGTGCTACAGAGTTCTTGAAGTGGTGGCCTAACTACGGCTA
CACTAGAAGAACAGTATTTGGTATCTGCGCTCTGCTGAAGCCAGTTACCTTCGGAAAAAGAGTTGGTAGC
TCTTGATCCGGCAAACAAACCACCGCTGGTAGCGGTGGTTTTTTTGTTTGCAAGCAGCAGATTACGCGCA
GAAAAAAAGGATCTCAAGAAGATCCTTTGATCTTTTCTACGGGGTCTGACGCTCAGTGGAACGAAAACTC
ACGTTAAGGGATTTTGGTCATGAGATTATCAAAAAGGATCTTCACCTAGATCCTTTTAAATTAAAAATGA
AGTTTTAAATCAATCTAAAGTATATATGAGTAAACTTGGTCTGACAGTTACCAATGCTTAATCAGTGAGG
CACCTATCTCAGCGATCTGTCTATTTCGTTCATCCATAGTTGCCTGACTCCCCGTCGTGTAGATAACTAC
GATACGGGAGGGCTTACCATCTGGCCCCAGTGCTGCAATGATACCGCGAGACCCACGCTCACCGGCTCCA
GATTTATCAGCAATAAACCAGCCAGCCGGAAGGGCCGAGCGCAGAAGTGGTCCTGCAACTTTATCCGCCT
CCATCCAGTCTATTAATTGTTGCCGGGAAGCTAGAGTAAGTAGTTCGCCAGTTAATAGTTTGCGCAACGT
TGTTGCCATTGCTACAGGCATCGTGGTGTCACGCTCGTCGTTTGGTATGGCTTCATTCAGCTCCGGTTCC
CAACGATCAAGGCGAGTTACATGATCCCCCATGTTGTGCAAAAAAGCGGTTAGCTCCTTCGGTCCTCCGA
TCGTTGTCAGAAGTAAGTTGGCCGCAGTGTTATCACTCATGGTTATGGCAGCACTGCATAATTCTCTTAC
TGTCATGCCATCCGTAAGATGCTTTTCTGTGACTGGTGAGTACTCAACCAAGTCATTCTGAGAATAGTGT
ATGCGGCGACCGAGTTGCTCTTGCCCGGCGTCAATACGGGATAATACCGCGCCACATAGCAGAACTTTAA
AAGTGCTCATCATTGGAAAACGTTCTTCGGGGCGAAAACTCTCAAGGATCTTACCGCTGTTGAGATCCAG
TTCGATGTAACCCACTCGTGCACCCAACTGATCTTCAGCATCTTTTACTTTCACCAGCGTTTCTGGGTGA
GCAAAAACAGGAAGGCAAAATGCCGCAAAAAAGGGAATAAGGGCGACACGGAAATGTTGAATACTCATAC
TCTTCCTTTTTCAATATTATTGAAGCATTTATCAGGGTTATTGTCTCATGAGCGGATACATATTTGAATG
TATTTAGAAAAATAAACAAATAGGGGTTCCGCGCACATTTCCCCGAAAAGTGCCACCTGACGTCGACGGA
TCGGGAGATCTCCCGATCCCCTATGGTGCACTCTCAGTACAATCTGCTCTGATGCCGCATAGTTAAGCCA
GTATCTGCTCCCTGCTTGTGTGTTGGAGGTCGCTGAGTAGTGCGCGAGCAAAATTTAAGCTACAACAAGG
CAAGGCTTGACCGACAATTGCATGAAGAATCTGCTTAGGGTTAGGCGTTTTGCGCTGCTTCGCGATGTAC
GGGCCAGATATACGCGTTGACATTGATTATTGACTAGTTATTAATAGTAATCAATTACGGGGTCATTAGT
TCATAGCCCATATATGGAGTTCCGCGTTACATAACTTACGGTAAATGGCCCGCCTGGCTGACCGCCCAAC
GACCCCCGCCCATTGACGTCAATAATGACGTATGTTCCCATAGTAACGCCAATAGGGACTTTCCATTGAC
GTCAATGGGTGGAGTATTTACGGTAAACTGCCCACTTGGCAGTACATCAAGTGTATCATATGCCAAGTAC
GCCCCCTATTGACGTCAATGACGGTAAATGGCCCGCCTGGCATTATGCCCAGTACATGACCTTATGGGAC
TTTCCTACTTGGCAGTACATCTACGTATTAGTCATCGCTATTACCATGGTGATGCGGTTTTGGCAGTACA
TCAATGGGCGTGGATAGCGGTTTGACTCACGGGGATTTCCAAGTCTCCACCCCATTGACGTCAATGGGAG
TTTGTTTTGGCACCAAAATCAACGGGACTTTCCAAAATGTCGTAACAACTCCGCCCCATTGACGCAAATG
GGCGGTAGGCGTGTACGGTGGGAGGTCTATATAAGCAGCGCGTTTTGCCTGTACTGGGTCTCTCTGGTTA
GACCAGATCTGAGCCTGGGAGCTCTCTGGCTAACTAGGGAACCCACTGCTTAAGCCTCAATAAAGCTTGC
CTTGAGTGCTTCAAGTAGTGTGTGCCCGTCTGTTGTGTGACTCTGGTAACTAGAGATCCCTCAGACCCTT
TTAGTCAGTGTGGAAAATCTCTAGCAGTGGCGCCCGAACAGGGACTTGAAAGCGAAAGGGAAACCAGAGG
AGCTCTCTCGACGCAGGACTCGGCTTGCTGAAGCGCGCACGGCAAGAGGCGAGGGGCGGCGACTGGTGAG
TACGCCAAAAATTTTGACTAGCGGAGGCTAGAAGGAGAGAGATGGGTGCGAGAGCGTCAGTATTAAGCGG
GGGAGAATTAGATCGCGATGGGAAAAAATTCGGTTAAGGCCAGGGGGAAAGAAAAAATATAAATTAAAAC
ATATAGTATGGGCAAGCAGGGAGCTAGAACGATTCGCAGTTAATCCTGGCCTGTTAGAAACATCAGAAGG
CTGTAGACAAATACTGGGACAGCTACAACCATCCCTTCAGACAGGATCAGAAGAACTTAGATCATTATAT
AATACAGTAGCAACCCTCTATTGTGTGCATCAAAGGATAGAGATAAAAGACACCAAGGAAGCTTTAGACA
AGATAGAGGAAGAGCAAAACAAAAGTAAGACCACCGCACAGCAAGCGGCCGCTGATCTTCAGACCTGGAG
GAGGAGATATGAGGGACAATTGGAGAAGTGAATTATATAAATATAAAGTAGTAAAAATTGAACCATTAGG
AGTAGCACCCACCAAGGCAAAGAGAAGAGTGGTGCAGAGAGAAAAAAGAGCAGTGGGAATAGGAGCTTTG
TTCCTTGGGTTCTTGGGAGCAGCAGGAAGCACTATGGGCGCAGCGTCAATGACGCTGACGGTACAGGCCA
GACAATTATTGTCTGGTATAGTGCAGCAGCAGAACAATTTGCTGAGGGCTATTGAGGCGCAACAGCATCT
GTTGCAACTCACAGTCTGGGGCATCAAGCAGCTCCAGGCAAGAATCCTGGCTGTGGAAAGATACCTAAAG
GATCAACAGCTCCTGGGGATTTGGGGTTGCTCTGGAAAACTCATTTGCACCACTGCTGTGCCTTGGAATG
CTAGTTGGAGTAATAAATCTCTGGAACAGATTTGGAATCACACGACCTGGATGGAGTGGGACAGAGAAAT
TAACAATTACACAAGCTTAATACACTCCTTAATTGAAGAATCGCAAAACCAGCAAGAAAAGAATGAACAA
GAATTATTGGAATTAGATAAATGGGCAAGTTTGTGGAATTGGTTTAACATAACAAATTGGCTGTGGTATA
TAAAATTATTCATAATGATAGTAGGAGGCTTGGTAGGTTTAAGAATAGTTTTTGCTGTACTTTCTATAGT
GAATAGAGTTAGGCAGGGATATTCACCATTATCGTTTCAGACCCACCTCCCAACCCCGAGGGGACCCGAC
AGGCCCGAAGGAATAGAAGAAGAAGGTGGAGAGAGAGACAGAGACAGATCCATTCGATTAGTGAACGGAT
CGGCACTGCGTGCGCCAATTCTGCAGACAAATGGCAGTATTCATCCACAATTTTAAAAGAAAAGGGGGGA
TTGGGGGGTACAGTGCAGGGGAAAGAATAGTAGACATAATAGCAACAGACATACAAACTAAAGAATTACA
AAAACAAATTACAAAAATTCAAAATTTTCGGGTTTATTACAGGGACAGCAGAGATCCAGTTTGGTTAATT
AATCGATAAGCTTTGCAAAGATGGATAAAGTTTTAAACAGAGAGGAATCTTTGCAGCTAATGGACCTTCT
AGGTCTTGAAAGGAGTGGGAATTGGCTCCGGTGCCCGTCAGTGGGCAGAGCGCACATCGCCCACAGTCCC
CGAGAAGTTGGGGGGAGGGGTCGGCAATTGAACCGGTGCCTAGAGAAGGTGGCGCGGGGTAAACTGGGAA
AGTGATGTCGTGTACTGGCTCCGCCTTTTTCCCGAGGGTGGGGGAGAACCGTATATAAGTGCAGTAGTCG
CCGTGAACGTTCTTTTTCGCAACGGGTTTGCCGCCAGAACACAGGTAAGTGCCGTGTGTGGTTCCCGCGG
GCCTGGCCTCTTTACGGGTTATGGCCCTTGCGTGCCTTGAATTACTTCCACCTGGCTGCAGTACGTGATT
CTTGATCCCGAGCTTCGGGTTGGAAGTGGGTGGGAGAGTTCGAGGCCTTGCGCTTAAGGAGCCCCTTCGC
CTCGTGCTTGAGTTGAGGCCTGGCCTGGGCGCTGGGGCCGCCGCGTGCGAATCTGGTGGCACCTTCGCGC
CTGTCTCGCTGCTTTCGATAAGTCTCTAGCCATTTAAAATTTTTGATGACCTGCTGCGACGCTTTTTTTC
TGGCAAGATAGTCTTGTAAATGCGGGCCAAGATCTGCACACTGGTATTTCGGTTTTTGGGGCCGCGGGCG
GCGACGGGGCCCGTGCGTCCCAGCGCACATGTTCGGCGAGGCGGGGCCTGCGAGCGCGGCCACCGAGAAT
CGGACGGGGGTAGTCTCAAGCTGGCCGGCCTGCTCTGGTGCCTGGCCTCGCGCCGCCGTGTATCGCCCCG
CCCTGGGCGGCAAGGCTGGCCCGGTCGGCACCAGTTGCGTGAGCGGAAAGATGGCCGCTTCCCGGCCCTG
CTGCAGGGAGCTCAAAATGGAGGACGCGGCGCTCGGGAGAGCGGGCGGGTGAGTCACCCACACAAAGGAA
AAGGGCCTTTCCGTCCTCAGCCGTCGCTTCATGTGACTCCACGGAGTACCGGGCGCCGTCCAGGCACCTC
GATTAGTTCTCGAGCTTTTGGAGTACGTCGTCTTTAGGTTGGGGGGAGGGGTTTTATGCGATGGAGTTTC
CCCACACTGAGTGGGTGGAGACTGAAGTTAGGCCAGCTTGGCACTTGATGTAATTCTCCTTGGAATTTGC
CCTTTTTGAGTTTGGATCTTGGTTCATTCTCAAGCCTCAGACAGTGGTTCAAAGTTTTTTTCTTCCATTT
CAGGTGTCGTGAGGAATTAGCTTGGTACTAATACGACTCACTATAGGGAGACCCAAGCTGGCTAGGTAAG
CTTGATATCGAATTCCTGCAGCCCGGGGGATCCCGCCACCATGAAAAAGCCTGAACTCACCGCGACGTCT
GTCGAGAAGTTTCTGATCGAAAAGTTCGACAGCGTCTCCGACCTGATGCAGCTCTCGGAGGGCGAAGAAT
CTCGTGCTTTCAGCTTCGATGTAGGAGGGCGTGGATATGTCCTGCGGGTAAATAGCTGCGCCGATGGTTT
CTACAAAGATCGTTATGTTTATCGGCACTTTGCATCGGCCGCGCTCCCGATTCCGGAAGTGCTTGACATT
GGGGAATTCAGCGAGAGCCTGACCTATTGCATCTCCCGCCGTGCACAGGGTGTCACGTTGCAAGACCTGC
CTGAAACCGAACTGCCCGCTGTTCTGCAGCCGGTCGCGGAGGCCATGGATGCGATCGCTGCGGCCGATCT
TAGCCAGACGAGCGGGTTCGGCCCATTCGGACCGCAAGGAATCGGTCAATACACTACATGGCGTGATTTC
ATATGCGCGATTGCTGATCCCCATGTGTATCACTGGCAAACTGTGATGGACGACACCGTCAGTGCGTCCG
TCGCGCAGGCTCTCGATGAGCTGATGCTTTGGGCCGAGGACTGCCCCGAAGTCCGGCACCTCGTGCACGC
GGATTTCGGCTCCAACAATGTCCTGACGGACAATGGCCGCATAACAGCGGTCATTGACTGGAGCGAGGCG
ATGTTCGGGGATTCCCAATACGAGGTCGCCAACATCTTCTTCTGGAGGCCGTGGTTGGCTTGTATGGAGC
AGCAGACGCGCTACTTCGAGCGGAGGCATCCGGAGCTTGCAGGATCGCCGCGGCTCCGGGCGTATATGCT
CCGCATTGGTCTTGACCAACTCTATCAGAGCTTGGTTGACGGCAATTTCGATGATGCAGCTTGGGCGCAG
GGTCGATGCGACGCAATCGTCCGATCCGGAGCCGGGACTGTCGGGCGTACACAAATCGCCCGCAGAAGCG
CGGCCGTCTGGACCGATGGCTGTGTAGAAGTACTCGCCGATAGTGGAAACCGACGCCCCAGCACTCGTCC
GAGGGCAAAGGAAGGATCCGGCGCAACAAACTTCTCTCTGCTGAAACAAGCCGGAGATGTCGAAGAGAAT
CCTGGACCGATGCGTATCCCCGTAGATGCCAGCACGAGCCGCCGCTTCACGCCGCCTTCCACCGCGCTGA
GCCCAGGCAAGATGAGCGAGGCGTTGCCGCTGGGCGCCCCGGACGCCGGCGCTGCCCTGGCCGGCAAGCT
GAGGAGCGGCGACCGCAGCATGGTGGAGGTGCTGGCCGACCACCCGGGCGAGCTGGTGCGCACCGACAGC
CCCAACTTCCTCTGCTCCGTGCTGTCTACGCACTGGCGCTGCAACAAGACCCTGCCCATCGCTTTCAAGG
TGGTGGCCCTAGGGGATGTTCCAGATGGCACTCTGGTCACTGTGATGGCTGGCAATGATGAAAACTACTC
GGCTGAGCTGAGAAATGCTACCGCAGCCATGAAGAACCAGGTTGCAAGATTTAATGACCTCAGGTTTGTC
GGTCGAAGTGGAAGAGGGAAAAGCTTCACTCTGACCATCACTGTCTTCACAAACCCACCGCAAGTCGCCA
CCTACCACAGAGCCATCAAAATCACAGTGGATGGGCCCCGAGAACCTCGAAGACATCGGCAGAAACTAGA
TGATCAGACCAAGCCCGGGAGCTTGTCCTTTTCCGAGCGGCTCAGTGAACTGGAGCAGCTGCGGCGCACA
GCCATGAGGGTCAGCCCACACCACCCAGCCCCCACGCCCAACCCTCGTGCCTCCCTGAACCACTCCACTG
CCTTTAACCCTCAGCCTCAGAGTCAGATGCAGGATACAAGGCAGATCCAACCATCCCCACCGTGGTCCTA
CGATCAGTCCTACCAATACCTGGGATCCATTGCCTCTCCTTCTGTGCACCCAGCAACGCCCATTTCACCT
GGACGTGCCAGCGGCATGACAACCCTCTCTGCAGAACTTTCCAGTCGACTCTCAACGGCACCCGACCTGA
CAGCGTTCAGCGACCCGCGCCAGTTCCCCGCGCTGCCCTCCATCTCCGACCCCCGCATGCACTATCCAGG
CGCCTTCACCTACTCCCCGACGCCGGTCACCTCGGGCATCGGCATCGGCATGTCGGCCATGGGCTCGGCC
ACGCGCTACCACACCTACCTGCCGCCGCCCTACCCCGGCTCGTCGCAAGCGCAGGGAGGCCCGTTCCAAG
CCAGCTCGCCCTCCTACCACCTGTACTACGGCGCCTCGGCCGGCTCCTACCAGTTCTCCATGGTGGGCGG
CGAGCGCTCGCCGCCGCGCATCCTGCCGCCCTGCACCAACGCCTCCACCGGCTCCGCGCTGCTCAACCCC
AGCCTCCCGAACCAGAGCGACGTGGTGGAGGCCGAGGGCAGCCACAGCAACTCCCCCACCAACATGGCGC
CCTCCGCGCGCCTGGAGGAGGCCGTGTGGAGGCCCTACTGACTAGCTAAGTTAGAACTATTTCCTGGCTG
TTACGCGTGCACAAGGCTTCTACTGACGGGCTTGTTAAACAGTGAACCGCCCGCCCCACGACCCGCAGCG
CCCGACCGAAAGGAGCGCACGACCCCATGCATCGAACAAAAGAAAAGGGGGGACTGGAAGGGCTAATTCA
CTCCCAACGAAGACAAGATATCATAACTTCGTATAGCATACATTATACGAAGTTATCGTCTAGCTGGTCC
GGACTGTACTGGGTCTCTCTGGTTAGACCAGATCTGAGCCTGGGAGCTCTCTGGCTAACTAGGGAACCCA
CTGCTTAAGCCTCAATAAAGCTTGCCTTGAGTGCTTCAAGTAGTGTGTGCCCGTCTGTTGTGTGACTCTG
GTAACTAGAGATCCCTCAGACCCTTTTAGTCAGTGTGGAAAATCTCTAGCAGGGCCCGTTTAAACCCGCT
GATCAGCCTCGACTGTGCCTTCTAGTTGCCAGCCATCTGTTGTTTGCCCCTCCCCCGTGCCTTCCTTGAC
CCTGGAAGGTGCCACTCCCACTGTCCTTTCCTAATAAAATGAGGAAATTGCATCGCATTGTCTGAGTAGG
TGTCATTCTATTCTGGGGGGTGGGGTGGGGCAGGACAGCAAGGGGGAGGATTGGGAAGACAATAGCAGGC
ATGCTGGGGATGCGGTGGGCTCTATGGCTTCTGAGGCGGAAAGAACCAGCTGGGGCTCTAGGGGGTATCC
CC
[124 nt withheld, positions 10503-10626]
C
[91 nt withheld, positions 10628-10718]
A
[49 nt withheld, positions 10720-10768]
CCTTTGACGTTGGAGTCCACGTTCTTT
[37 nt withheld, positions 10796-10832]
ACCCTATCTCGGTCTATTCTTTTGATTTATAAG
Features (pLannotate 1.2.2; 33 found; start..end, strand, type, name):
     80..409     +  promoter       SV40 promoter: SV40 enhancer and early promoter
    457..504     +  promoter       EM7 promoter: synthetic bacterial promoter&nbsp
    523..897     +  CDS            BleoR: antibiotic-binding protein; Sh ble from Streptoalloteichus hindustanus; confers resistance to bleomycin, phleomycin, and Zeocin™
    907..1032    +  CDS            ble (fragment): BLE_KLEPN - Experimental evidence at protein level: Swiss-Prot protein existence level 1. Binding protein with a strong affinity to the bleomycin family of antibiotics. Binds to CL990; an antimitotic-antibiotic compound. From Klebsiella pneumoniae.
   1027..1148    +  polyA_signal   SV40 poly(A) signal: SV40 polyadenylation signal
   1219..1241    -  protein_bind   lac operator (fragment): The lac repressor binds to the lac operator to inhibit transcription in E. coli. This inhibition can be relieved by adding lactose or isopropyl-β-D-thiogalactopyranoside (IPTG). lac repressor encoded by lacI
   1245..1275    -  promoter       lac promoter: promoter for the E. coli lac operon
   1290..1311    -  protein_bind   CAP binding site: CAP binding activates transcription in the presence of cAMP. E. coli catabolite activator protein
   1324..1416    -  CDS            lacI (fragment): lac repressor; lacI; The lac repressor binds to the lac operator to inhibit transcription in E. coli. This inhibition can be relieved by adding lactose or isopropyl-β-D-thiogalactopyranoside (IPTG).
   1599..2187    -  rep_origin     ori: high-copy-number ColE1/pMB1/pBR322/pUC origin of replication
   2358..3218    -  CDS            AmpR: β-lactamase; bla; confers resistance to ampicillin, carbenicillin, and related antibiotics
   3219..3323    -  promoter       AmpR promoter: bla
   3382..3434    -  misc_feature   bom (fragment): basis of mobility region from pBR322
   3589..3968    +  enhancer       CMV enhancer: human cytomegalovirus immediate early enhancer
   3969..4168    +  promoter       CMV promoter: human cytomegalovirus (CMV) immediate early promoter
   4186..4366    +  LTR            5' LTR (truncated): truncated 5' long terminal repeat (LTR) from HIV-1
   4413..4538    +  misc_feature   HIV-1 Ψ: packaging signal of human immunodeficiency virus type 1
   4522..4885    +  CDS            HIV-1 gag (fragment): gag protein from human immunodeficiency virus 1; gag
   5031..5264    +  misc_feature   RRE: The Rev response element (RRE) of HIV-1 allows for Rev-dependent mRNA export from the nucleus to the cytoplasm.
   5641..5741    +  CDS            Rev (fragment): human immunodeficiency virus 1 (HIV-1) Rev protein; rev; enhances nuclear export of unspliced and incompletely spliced viral mRNAs
   5791..5908    +  misc_feature   cPPT/CTS: central polypurine tract and central termination sequence of HIV-1
   5971..6037    +  CDS            small t antigen (fragment): SV40 (simian virus 40) small t antigen
   6044..7222    +  promoter       EF-1α promoter: strong constitutive promoter for human elongation factor EF-1α
   7239..7257    +  promoter       T7 promoter: promoter for bacteriophage T7 RNA polymerase
   7277..7313    -  misc_feature   MCS (fragment): pBluescript multiple cloning site
   7321..8343    +  CDS            hph: KHYB_ECOLX - Experimental evidence at protein level: Swiss-Prot protein existence level 1. The aminoglycoside phosphotransferases achieve inactivation of their antibiotic substrates by phosphorylation. Only phosphorylates hygromycin and closely related compounds such as demethyl analogs and destomycin. From Escherichia coli.
   8410..9768    +  CDS            RUNX1: RUNX1_HUMAN - Also known as AML1, CBFA2. Experimental evidence at protein level: Swiss-Prot protein existence level 1. Isoform AML-1L interferes with the transactivation activity of RUNX1. From Homo sapiens (Human).
   9852..9965    +  CDS            nef (fragment): NEF_HV1LA - Experimental evidence at protein level: Swiss-Prot protein existence level 1. Extracellular Nef protein targets CD4(+) T-lymphocytes for apoptosis by interacting with CXCR4 surface receptors. From Human immunodeficiency virus type 1 group M subtype B (isolate Lai) (HIV-1).
   9963..9996    +  protein_bind   loxP: Cre-mediated recombination occurs in the 8-bp core sequence (GCATACAT). Cre recombinase
  10021..10201   +  LTR            5' LTR (truncated): truncated 5' long terminal repeat (LTR) from HIV-1
  10233..10457   +  polyA_signal   bGH poly(A) signal: bovine growth hormone polyadenylation signal
  10461..10482   +  promoter       SV40 promoter (fragment): SV40 enhancer and early promoter
  10503..66      +  rep_origin     f1 ori (across the origin) (sequence partly withheld): f1 bacteriophage origin of replication; arrow indicates direction of (+) strand synthesis
