[The description below was written by a language model from this plasmid's Addgene catalogue record and pLannotate feature annotations shown in this document.]
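Description:
EF1A_Hygro_P2A_RUNX1_P76S_Barcode is a lentiviral transfer plasmid for stable overexpression of a human RUNX1 (AML1) point mutant, P76S, in mammalian cells. It derives from the EF1a_mCherry_P2A_Hygro_Barcode backbone, with the 1,359 bp RUNX1 coding sequence introduced by Gibson assembly, giving a sequenced plasmid of about 10.9 kb. In bacteria it replicates from a high-copy ColE1/pUC-type origin and is selected with ampicillin through the AmpR β-lactamase gene. An f1 origin is also present, and the backbone outside the viral region carries an SV40/EM7-driven BleoR cassette with an SV40 polyadenylation signal.

The viral portion begins with a CMV enhancer/promoter fused to a truncated HIV-1 5' LTR, which drives production of the genomic RNA in packaging cells. This is followed by the Ψ packaging signal with a gag fragment, the RRE for Rev-dependent nuclear export, and the cPPT/CTS. Inside the provirus, the human EF-1α promoter drives a single open reading frame in which the hygromycin phosphotransferase gene (hph) lies upstream of RUNX1. According to the construct name the two are joined by a P2A self-cleaving peptide, so hygromycin selection and the mutant transcription factor come from one transcript as separate proteins; the P2A itself is not annotated in the feature table. Downstream are a loxP site, a truncated 3' LTR and a bGH polyadenylation signal. The name also indicates a barcode element, but its position is not annotated either. The stated purpose is overexpression of RUNX1 P76S, and the associated work concerns phenotyping of RUNX1 coding variants, for which a barcoded variant vector would suit pooled comparison.
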