Addgene plasmid #170935: EF1A_Hygro_P2A_RUNX1_P76S_Barcode
Purpose: Overexpression of RUNX1 P76S mutant protein.
Depositing lab: Prashant Mali. Depositing organization: University of California, San Diego (UCSD). Publication: Interface-guided phenotyping of coding variants in the transcription factor RUNX1. Ozturk K, Panwala R, Sheen J, Ford K, Jayne N, Portell A, Zhang DE, Hutter S, Haferlach T, Ideker T, Mali P, Carter H. Cell Rep. 2024 Jul 4;43(7):114436. doi: 10.1016/j.celrep.2024.114436. PubMed 38968069.
Backbone
  Vector backbone: EF1a_mCherry_P2A_Hygro_Barcode
  Backbone manufacturer: Prashant Mali (Addgene #120426)
  Backbone size w/o insert (bp): 9508
  Vector type: Mammalian Expression, Lentiviral
  Selectable markers: Hygromycin
Growth in bacteria
  Bacterial resistance: Ampicillin, 100 μg/mL
  Growth temperature: 37°C
  Growth strain: NEB Stable
  Copy number: High Copy
Gene/Insert
  Gene/Insert name: RUNX1 (alt name: AML1)
  Species: H. sapiens (human)
  Insert size (bp): 1359
  Mutation: P76S
  Entrez Gene: RUNX1 (a.k.a. AML1, AML1-EVI-1, AMLCR1, CBF2alpha, CBFA2, EVI-1, PEBP2aB, PEBP2alpha)
  Promoter: Ef1A
  Cloning method: Gibson Cloning
  Sequencing primers: 5′ CTGTGTAGAAGTACTCGCCGATAGTG; 3′ TCTTGTCTTCGTTGGGAGTG
Terms and licenses: Academic/Nonprofit Terms; Industry Terms: Not Available to Industry
Depositor comments: Please visit https://doi.org/10.1101/2023.08.03.551876 for bioRxiv preprint.
How to cite: EF1A_Hygro_P2A_RUNX1_P76S_Barcode was a gift from Prashant Mali (Addgene plasmid # 170935 ; http://n2t.net/addgene:170935 ; RRID:Addgene_170935)
